Addgene plasmid #171845: pJK2067
Purpose: C. elegans mex-5 promoter (germline) driven dual fluorescent reporter for boxB tethering (eGFP) with boxB negative control (mCherry)
Depositing lab: Judith Kimble. Depositing organization: University of Wisconsin, Madison. Publication: C. elegans germ granules require both assembly and localized regulators for mRNA repression. Aoki ST, Lynch TR, Crittenden SL, Bingman CA, Wickens M, Kimble J. Nat Commun. 2021 Feb 12;12(1):996. doi: 10.1038/s41467-021-21278-1. PubMed 33579952.
Backbone
  Vector backbone: pCFJ151
  Vector type: Worm Expression
Growth in bacteria
  Bacterial resistance: Ampicillin, 100 μg/mL
  Growth temperature: 37°C
  Growth strain: DH5alpha
  Copy number: High Copy
Gene/Insert
  Gene/Insert name: his-58, eGFP, mCherry
  Species: C. elegans (nematode)
  Insert size (bp): 4215
  Mutation: boxB wild type and hairpin mutant
  GenBank ID: -
  Promoter: mex-5 promoter
  Tag / fusion protein: N-terminal Tag OLLAS, V5 and C-terminal Tag PEST domain
  Cloning method: Gibson Cloning
  Sequencing primers: 5′ -; 3′ -
Terms and licenses: Academic/Nonprofit Terms; Industry Terms: Not Available to Industry
How to cite: pJK2067 was a gift from Judith Kimble (Addgene plasmid # 171845 ; http://n2t.net/addgene:171845 ; RRID:Addgene_171845)
