[The description below was written by a language model from this plasmid's Addgene catalogue record and pLannotate feature annotations shown in this document.]
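Description:
pJK2067 is a C. elegans expression plasmid built on the pCFJ151 backbone and carrying a dual fluorescent reporter for boxB/λN tethering assays in the germline. In bacteria it is maintained at high copy through a ColE1/pUC-type origin and selected with ampicillin via the β-lactamase gene. The feature table also shows an unc-119 coding sequence downstream of the reporter cassette. This is the standard rescue marker used to identify transgenic worms in an unc-119 mutant background, consistent with a pCFJ151-derived transgenesis vector.

The roughly 4.2 kb insert, assembled by Gibson cloning, contains two parallel reporter units on the same strand. The first encodes GFP (eGFP in the catalogue entry) followed by an OLLAS tag, a histone H2B (listed as his-58, annotated by similarity as his-11) and a PEST degradation domain from mouse ornithine decarboxylase. Its 3′ region carries three annotated boxB hairpins ahead of a tbb-2 terminator. The second unit has the same layout with mCherry in place of GFP. No boxB sites are detected in it, which fits the catalogue note that this copy carries hairpin-mutant boxB elements. The V5 tag listed in the catalogue is not annotated, and neither is the mex-5 promoter, which the catalogue names as the germline driver. How a single named promoter serves both units is not stated.

The histone fusion concentrates signal in nuclei, and the PEST domain shortens protein half-life so that fluorescence tracks current expression. When a λN-fused protein is tethered to the wild-type boxB sites, changes in GFP relative to the mCherry internal control report that protein's effect on mRNA regulation in germ cells.
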