Features (pLannotate 1.2.2; 23 found; start..end, strand, type, name):
    146..734     -  rep_origin     ori: high-copy-number ColE1/pMB1/pBR322/pUC origin of replication
    905..1765    -  CDS            AmpR: β-lactamase; bla; confers resistance to ampicillin, carbenicillin, and related antibiotics
   1766..1870    -  promoter       AmpR promoter: bla
   1965..2000    +  CDS            rop (fragment): Rop protein, which maintains plasmids at low copy number; rop
   2102..2201    +  misc_feature   bom (fragment): basis of mobility region from pBR322
   2207..2343    -  CDS            lacZα (fragment): LacZα fragment of β-galactosidase; lacZ fragment
   4331..5224    +  CDS            vsfGFP-9 (fragment): vsfGFP-9 is a basic (constitutively fluorescent) green fluorescent protein published in 2015, derived from Aequorea victoria. It has low acid sensitivity.
   5225..5244    +  CDS            OLLAS tag (fragment): Escherichia coli OmpF Linker and mouse Langerin fusion sequence tag (Park et al., 2008)
   5270..5638    +  CDS            his-11: H2B1_CAEEL - Experimental evidence at protein level: Swiss-Prot protein existence level 1. Core component of nucleosome. Nucleosomes wrap and compact DNA into chromatin, limiting DNA accessibility to the cellular machineries which require DNA as a template. Histones thereby play a central role in transcription regulation, DNA repair, DNA replication and chromosomal stability. DNA accessibility is regulated via a complex set of post-translational modifications of histones, also called histone code, and nucleosome remodeling. From Caenorhabditis elegans.
   5645..5768    +  CDS            d1EGFP (fragment): EGFP destabilized by fusion to a mutated version of residues 422-461 of mouse ornithine decarboxylase, giving an in vivo half-life of ~1 hour mammalian codon-optimized
   5816..5834    +  protein_bind   boxB: λ N peptide binding site consisting of an RNA hairpin within the N-utliization (nut) site of the λ bacteriophage transcript (Tan and Frankel, 1995) λN peptide
   5840..5862    +  polyA_signal   β-globin poly(A) (fragment): human β-globin polyadenylation signal
   5860..5878    +  protein_bind   boxB: λ N peptide binding site consisting of an RNA hairpin within the N-utliization (nut) site of the λ bacteriophage transcript (Tan and Frankel, 1995) λN peptide
   5884..5902    +  protein_bind   boxB: λ N peptide binding site consisting of an RNA hairpin within the N-utliization (nut) site of the λ bacteriophage transcript (Tan and Frankel, 1995) λN peptide
   5923..6070    +  terminator     tbb-2 terminator (fragment): tbb-2; transcription terminator for the C. elegans tubulin beta-2 gene
   6204..7064    +  CDS            mCherry: mCherry is a basic (constitutively fluorescent) red fluorescent protein published in 2004, derived from Discosoma sp.. It is reported to be a very rapidly-maturing monomer with low acid sensitivity.
   7113..7481    +  CDS            his-11: H2B1_CAEEL - Experimental evidence at protein level: Swiss-Prot protein existence level 1. Core component of nucleosome. Nucleosomes wrap and compact DNA into chromatin, limiting DNA accessibility to the cellular machineries which require DNA as a template. Histones thereby play a central role in transcription regulation, DNA repair, DNA replication and chromosomal stability. DNA accessibility is regulated via a complex set of post-translational modifications of histones, also called histone code, and nucleosome remodeling. From Caenorhabditis elegans.
   7488..7611    +  CDS            d1EGFP (fragment): EGFP destabilized by fusion to a mutated version of residues 422-461 of mouse ornithine decarboxylase, giving an in vivo half-life of ~1 hour mammalian codon-optimized
   7683..7702    +  polyA_signal   β-globin poly(A) (fragment): human β-globin polyadenylation signal
   7766..7887    +  terminator     tbb-2 terminator (fragment): tbb-2; transcription terminator for the C. elegans tubulin beta-2 gene
   8474..9316    -  CDS            unc-119: UN119_CAEEL - Experimental evidence at protein level: Swiss-Prot protein existence level 1. Myristoyl-binding protein that acts as a cargo adapter: specifically binds the myristoyl moiety of a subset of N-terminally myristoylated proteins and is required for their localization. Plays a key role in ciliary membrane localization of proteins. Required for the establishment or function of the nervous system. From Caenorhabditis elegans.
   9427..9444    +  misc_feature   P element 5' end (fragment): No description available
  10318..10533   +  CDS            GSLG1_CAEEL (fragment): Experimental evidence at protein level: Swiss-Prot protein existence level 1. From Caenorhabditis elegans.
>Addgene plasmid #171845 | pJK2067 | addgene full sequence | sequence record 337181 | Addgene NGS Result
TGTGAAATTGTTATCCGCTGGTATCAGCTCACTCAAAGGCGGTAATACGGTTATCCACAGAATCAGGGGA
TAACGCAGGAAAGAACATGTGAGCAAAAGGCCAGCAAAAGACCAGGAACCGTAAAAAGGCCGCGTTGCTG
GCGTTTTTCCATAGGCTCCGCCCCCCTGACGAGCATCACAAAAATCGACGCTCAAGTCAGAGGTGGCGAA
ACCCGACAGGACTATAAAGATACCAGGCGTTTCCCCCTGGAAGCTCCCTCGTGCGCTCTCCTGTTCCGAC
CCTGCCGCTTACCGGATACCTGTCCGCCTTTCTCCCTTCGGGAAGCGTGGCGCTTTCTCATAGCTCACGC
TGTAGGTATCTCAGTTCGGTGTAGGTCGTTCGCTCCAAGCTGGGCTGTGTGCACGAACCCCCCGTTCAGC
CCGACCGCTGCGCCTTATCCGGTAACTATCGTCTTGAGTCCAACCCGGTAAGACACGACTTATCGCCACT
GGCAGCAGCCACTGGTAACAGGATTAGCAGAGCGAGGTATGTAGGCGGTGCTACAGAGTTCTTGAAGTGG
TGGCCTAACTACGGCTACACTAGAAGAACAGTATTTGGTATCTGCGCTCTGCTGAAGCCAGTTACCTTCG
GAAAAAGAGTTGGTAGCTCTTGATCCGGCAAACAAACCACCGCTGGTAGCGGTGGTTTTTTTGTTTGCAA
GCAGCAGATTACGCGCAGAAAAAAAGGATCTCAAGAAGATCCTTTGATCTTTTCTACGGGGTCTGACGCT
CAGTGGAACGAAAACTCACGTTAAGGGATTTTGGTCATGAGATTATCAAAAAGGATCTTCACCTAGATCC
TTTTAAATTAAAAATGAAGTTTTAAATCAATCTAAAGTATATATGAGTAAACTTGGTCTGACAGTTACCA
ATGCTTAATCAGTGAGGCACCTATCTCAGCGATCTGTCTATTTCGTTCATCCATAGTTGCCTGACTCCCC
GTCGTGTAGATAACTACGATACGGGAGGGCTTACCATCTGACCCCAGTGCTGCAATGATACCGCGAGACC
CACGCTCACCGGCTCCAGATTTATCAGCAATAAACCAGCCAGCCGGAAGGGCCGAGCGCAGAAGTGGTCC
TGCAACTTTATCCGCCTCCATCCAGTCTATTAATTGTTGCCGGGAAGCTAGAGTAAGTAGTTCGCCAGTT
AATAGTTTGCGCAACGTTGTTGCCATTGCTACAGGCATCGTGGTGTCACGCTCGTCGTTTGGTATGGCTT
CATTCAGCTCCGGTTCCCAACGATCAAGGCGAGTTACATGATCCCCCATGTTGTGCAAAAAAGCGGTTAG
CTCCTTCGGTCCTCCGATCGTTGTCAGAAGTAAGTTGGCCGCAGTGTTATCACTCATGGTTATGGCAGCA
CTGCATAATTCTCTTACTGTCATGCCATCCGTAAGATGCTTTTCTGTGACTGGTGAGTACTCAACCAAGT
CATTCTGAGAATAGTGTATGCGGCGACCGAGTTGCTCTTGCCCGGCGTCAATACGGGATAATACCGCGCC
ACATAGCAGAACTTTAAAAGTGCTCATCATTGGAAAACGTTCTTCGGGGCGAAAACTCTCAAGGATCTTA
CCGCTGTTGAGATCCAGTTCGATGTAACCCACTCGTGCACCCAACTGATCTTCAGCATCTTTTACTTTCA
CCAGCGTTTCTGGGTGAGCAAAAACAGGAAGGCAAAATGCCGCAAAAAAGGGAATAAGGGCGACACGGAA
ATGTTGAATACTCATACTCTTCCTTTTTCAATATTATTGAAGCATTTATCAGGGTTATTGTCTCATGAGC
GGATACATATTTGAATGTATTTAGAAAAATAAACAAATAGGGGTTCCGCGCACATTTCCCCGAAAAGTGC
CACCTGACGTCTAAGAAACCATTATTATCATGACATTAACCTATAAAAATAGGCGTATCACGAGGCCCTT
TCGTCTCGCGCGTTTCGGTGATGACGGTGAAAACCTCTGACACATGCAGCTCCCGGAGACGGTCACAGCT
TGTCTGTAAGCGGATGCCGGGAGCAGACAAGCCCGTCAGGGCGCGTCAGCGGGTGTTGGCGGGTGTCGGG
GCTGGCTTAACTATGCGGCATCAGAGCAGATTGCACTGAGAGTGCACCATATGCGGTGTGAAATACCGCA
CAGATGCGTAAGGAGAAAATACCGCATCAGGCGCCATTCGCCATTCAGGCTGCGCAACTGTTGGGAAGGG
CGATCGGTGCGGGCCTCTTCGCTATTACGCCAGCTGGCGAAAGGGGGATGTGCTGCAAGGCGATTAAGTT
GGGTAACGCCAGGGTTTTCCCCAGTCACGACGTCACAGCACGTGTGTTTTTGAACACGGCGATATGTATC
TGTAGATCATCCCCAATTTTCAACAATGAATCTAAATACTGAACTTTTTGTGTAATCTTTAGTGCAGAAA
AATGACCAAAATCAGCGATTTTCCGATTATACCCAAAATATCTCAGCTCAATGAGCACCTATAAAAATGT
AAAAATAAAGAAAGTAGTCGAACCATATTTTGTAAAGGCTAAAAAACTGAATAAATTTTTATCCATCCAG
CGCGGCGTTACAATCCGTGGCCCATGTCACGCACGGCTTTCAAAGAAAAAAAAACAGTCTGTTTGCGCGA
CATCGATCTGGCAAAAATCCTAAAAACGACTATGCGTGGCTCACTTTATATTAATATGAAAAATACAAAC
TTGGTGGTGCAGGTGCTGCAGAGGCCATCGATGAAGAAGTGGAGGCCTTGTTGTCGATCTACAAAATTGT
ATGGTTGTTTGAGATTTTCCTTGAAACGCTCTCAATCTTGGATATGATATAAATTCTGGATAAGATATGA
TGGATATGATCTATGTTTGATAGAGTGCATTTGAAAGGATAACGGCCCTGCAGACATTTTTGAAAAAATA
ACAAACATTTAATTTTCTCACTCGTTTAGGCTATTCCCCTATTTTTGATATTCCTTCGCACATATGAAAA
CTACTTTTTTTCGAAACTGTTAACTCCAGAATTTATAAATCTATAGCCCTTACTTGATTATTTATTATCA
TGGTTACTCACCTCATGTCTCTTTCTCTTTTCAAGAAGTCTTCGTTCATATCTGTTGTCTCTTTCCTCCT
TTTGAATCTCTGCTTTGCTCTTCGCCATTGTTTCCTGAAAATAATGTAACTTGAATTGTGTAATATACTT
TTTTAATTTGAATTTGGCTTGTAACGCGGAATCACTACGTGCGGGATCATTTCTTACTAGAAAACCCAGA
AAATGCCATATTTCACTTATCTCGGGGTCATTTCTAATTAGAAAAGCTACAAAAACCATTTCTAATTACG
GTGACTTTAGAACTGGTCGAAATAGCTAATTAGAAATGGGTTTTTGCTAATTAGAGGTGACTCTATGTTA
TCTGAGTAAGCCTCGTTTGTATGTAAACTCACAGTACTAATAAATGCAAGACACCCGGGTTTGTCTAGAT
ATGAAATAATTGAAATATCAATTCTGACAGACAATAATGGTAATCTTGATAAGGAGTTCCACGCCCAGGA
GAACACGTTAGTTTTCTTGTTTTTGATTGCGTGCGTTATTTTGGAGAAAAACTCGATTTTTTACAAAATA
ATTTTTTGAAAGGAACACTGTTCAATAAGTTTTGTCTTTTTTCTCAGTTGTGATACGGTTTTTTATTCTT
TTTTGTAGTTATACAGAAGACCGTTACGAAACAGACTGATATCGAAACAAACACTGATCTTACTTGCACT
TATAATACGACTCACTGCAAGAAAATACATTTTCGACTGATTTTACGGTTTTCACAACGGCAAAATATCA
GTTTTTAAAAAATTAAACCATAAAACAAATAATATAACCCAATTTTTACATCAAACCACAAGAAAAAAAT
ACATTTGGGCCCACGGATAAAGAAATTAAAAAAATACATTTTTTAAAGGCGCACCGAATTAAAATTCATT
TGGGTCTTACCGCGTATACCGTACTCCGTTTGTTTGATCATTTTTGTCAGCGCTGGCGGTTGTTTTTTCA
TTTCATTTCTGCTTCAAAGACGTTTTCTCGAATAATTTTTCGTTTATTCTCTTTTTTAAAATTAATTTCT
AGCCGTAAATGTTATAAATTCACCCATTTAACGCAAATTTCATGGTAATCTCATGGAAAAATGCAGTTTC
TTTGTTAAAGAAAGCTTAAATAGCAAAAATTCCCCGACTTTCCCCAAAATCCTGCTCGATTTTCCGTTTT
CTCATTGTATTCTCTCTTAATTAATTTTATCGATAATCAATTGAATGTTTCAGACAGAGAATGAGTAAAG
GAGAAGAACTTTTCACTGGAGTTGTCCCAATTCTTGTTGAATTAGATGGTGATGTTAATGGGCACAAATT
TTCTGTCAGTGGAGAGGGTGAAGGTGATGCAACATACGGAAAACTTACCCTTAAATTTATTTGCACTACT
GGAAAACTACCTGTTCCATGGGTAAGTTTAAACATATATATACTAACTAACCCTGATTATTTAAATTTTC
AGCCAACACTTGTCACTACTTTCTGTTATGGTGTTCAATGCTTCTCGAGATACCCAGATCATATGAAACG
GCATGACTTTTTCAAGAGTGCCATGCCCGAAGGTTATGTACAGGAAAGAACTATATTTTTCAAAGATGAC
GGGAACTACAAGACACGTAAGTTTAAACAGTTCGGTACTAACTAACCATACATATTTAAATTTTCAGGTG
CTGAAGTCAAGTTTGAAGGTGATACCCTTGTTAATAGAATCGAGTTAAAAGGTATTGATTTTAAAGAAGA
TGGAAACATTCTTGGACACAAATTGGAATACAACTATAACTCACACAATGTATACATCATGGCAGACAAA
CAAAAGAATGGAATCAAAGTTGTAAGTTTAAACATGATTTTACTAACTAACTAATCTGATTTAAATTTTC
AGAACTTCAAAATTAGACACAACATTGAAGATGGAAGCGTTCAACTAGCAGACCATTATCAACAAAATAC
TCCAATTGGCGATGGCCCTGTCCTTTTACCAGACAACCATTACCTGTCCACACAATCTGCCCTTTCGAAA
GATCCCAACGAAAAGAGAGACCACATGGTCCTTCTTGAGTTTGTAACAGCTGCTGGGATTACACATGGCA
TGGATGAACTATACAAAAACCCAGCTTTCTTGTACAAATCCGGATTCGCCAACGAGCTTGGACCACGCCT
TATGGGAAAGCAGTCCGGAATGCCACCAAAGCCATCTGCCAAGGGAGCCAAGAAGGCCGCCAAGACCGTC
GTTGCCAAGCCAAAGGACGGAAAGAAGAGACGTCATGCCCGCAAGGAATCGTACTCCGTCTACATCTACC
GTGTTCTCAAGCAAGTTCACCCAGACACCGGAGTCTCCTCCAAGGCCATGTCTATCATGAACTCCTTCGT
CAACGATGTATTCGAACGCATCGCTTCGGAAGCTTCCCGTCTTGCTCATTACAACAAACGCTCAACGATC
TCATCCCGCGAAATTCAAACCGCTGTCCGTTTGATTCTCCCAGGAGAACTTGCCAAGCACGCCGTGTCTG
AGGGAACCAAGGCCGTCACCAAGTACACTTCCAGCAAGTCTAGACTTAGCCATGGCTTCCCGCCGGCGGT
GGCGGCGCAGGATGATGGCACGCTGCCCATGTCTTGTGCCCAGGAGAGCGGGATGGACCGTCACCCTGCA
GCCTGTGCTTCTGCTAGGATCAATGTGTCTAGAGGAGAAGAATAAATGCAAGATCCAACTACTAAACTGA
TTCCTGGGCCCTGAAGAAGGGCCCCTCGACTAAGTCCAACTACTAAACTGGGCCCTGAAGAAGGGCCCAT
ATAGGGCCCTGAAGAAGGGCCCTATCGAGGATATTATCTCGACTTTCAAGCATTCCCTTCTTCTCTATCA
CTCTTCTTTCTTTTTGTCAAAAAATTCTCTCGCTAATTTATTTGCTTTTTTAATGTTATTATTTTATGAC
TTTTTATAGTCACTGAAAAGTTTGGATGTGACTGATCAGAATGCTATCAATAAAGGTTGTATATTTATTC
ATCTTATTGAATCTGCCATTTCCTCGTTTTTGCGAGTTTATATACCTTCCAATTTTCTTTCTATTGTATT
TTCAACTTCTAATTTTAATTCAGGGAAACTGCTTCAACGCATCATGGTCTCAAAGGGTGAAGAAGATAAC
ATGGCAATTATTAAAGAGTTTATGCGTTTCAAGGTGCATATGGAGGGATCTGTCAATGGGCATGAGTTTG
AAATTGAAGGTGAAGGAGAAGGCCGACCATATGAGGGAACACAAACCGCAAAACTAAAGGTAAGTTTAAA
CATATATATACTAACTAACCCTGATTATTTAAATTTTCAGGTAACTAAAGGCGGACCATTACCATTCGCC
TGGGACATCCTCTCTCCACAGTTCATGTATGGAAGTAAAGCTTATGTTAAACATCCGGCAGATATACCAG
ATTATTTGAAACTTTCATTCCCGGAGGGTTTTAAGTGGGAACGCGTAATGAATTTTGAAGACGGAGGAGT
TGTTACAGTGACGCAAGACTCAAGGTAAGTTTAAACAGTTCGGTACTAACTAACCATACATATTTAAATT
TTCAGCCTCCAAGATGGAGAATTTATTTATAAAGTCAAACTTCGAGGAACGAATTTCCCCTCGGATGGAC
CTGTTATGCAGAAGAAGACTATGGGATGGGAAGCTTCAAGTGAAAGAATGTACCCTGAAGACGGTGCTCT
TAAGGGAGAGATTAAACAACGTCTTAAATTGAAAGATGGAGGACATTACGATGCTGAGGTAAGTTTAAAC
ATGATTTTACTAACTAACTAATCTGATTTAAATTTTCAGGTGAAGACAACTTACAAAGCCAAAAAACCAG
TTCAGCTGCCAGGAGCGTACAATGTTAATATTAAACTGGATATCACCTCCCACAACGAGGATTACACTAT
CGTTGAGCAATATGAAAGAGCTGAAGGGCGGCACTCGACAGGTGGCATGGATGAATTGTATAAGGGAAAG
CCAATCCCAAACCCACTCCTCGGACTCGACTCCACCGGATCCATGCCACCAAAGCCATCTGCCAAGGGAG
CCAAGAAGGCCGCCAAGACCGTCGTTGCCAAGCCAAAGGACGGAAAGAAGAGACGTCATGCCCGCAAGGA
ATCGTACTCCGTCTACATCTACCGTGTTCTCAAGCAAGTTCACCCAGACACCGGAGTCTCCTCCAAGGCC
ATGTCTATCATGAACTCCTTCGTCAACGATGTATTCGAACGCATCGCTTCGGAAGCTTCCCGTCTTGCTC
ATTACAACAAACGCTCAACGATCTCATCCCGCGAAATTCAAACCGCTGTCCGTTTGATTCTCCCAGGAGA
ACTTGCCAAGCACGCCGTGTCTGAGGGAACCAAGGCCGTCACCAAGTACACTTCCAGCAAGTCTAGACTT
AGCCATGGCTTCCCGCCGGCGGTGGCGGCGCAGGATGATGGCACGCTGCCCATGTCTTGTGCCCAGGAGA
GCGGGATGGACCGTCACCCTGCAGCCTGTGCTTCTGCTAGGATCAATGTGTCTAGAGGAGAAGAATAAAT
GCAAGATCCAACTACTAAACTGATTCCTAACGGGTAAAGTAGGGCAACTCGACTAAGTCCAACTACTAAA
CTAACGGGTAAAGTAGGGCAAATATAAACGGGTAAAGTAGGGCAATATCGAGGATATTATCTCGACTTTC
AAGCATTCCCTTCTTCTCTATCACTCTTCTTTCTTTTTGTCAAAAAATTCTCTCGCTAATTTATTTGCTT
TTTTAATGTTATTATTTTATGACTTTTTATAGTCACTGAAAAGTTTGGATGTGACTGATCAGAATGCTAT
CCTTTTTTCCAGTGTTCTCATTATGTTTCAATCATTAAAATATCTTGCAAAAGCTCGATAGAAGGTAGAC
ACTGGTTCACAATTTTCATATTCAGAACATGGGCAGATCTTCGAATGCATCGCGCGCACCGTACGTCTCG
AGGAATTCCTGCAGGATATCTGGATCCACGAAGCTTCCCATGGTGACGTCACCGGTTCTAGATACCTAGG
TGAGCTCTGGTACCCTCTAGTCAAGGCCTTAAGTGAGTCGTATTACGTAGCCCGGGCCTAGTTCTAGACA
TTCTCTAATGAAAAAATCTTTCAGTTGAAATTGAAAATGAGTTAAAGTTGGAGTTTTTATTGAAAACAGA
TTTCCGTGTGATTAGTGTTTTTAGCGAGTGTGACAGGACAGCGAAAAAATATAGAAACAAGGGGGGAACT
GAAAAGCTTAGGAATGCATTGAACATGAGAAGGGGAAGGGGAAGGAACAAACTAGACAGGAATTATTGGA
ATTTAATCACATTTGGAGTTTTTTTTCTATTCGACAGAATAATTATCCAGAACATTTTTGTATTAAATAT
TTATGCATCATATGAGTAGTCGGCTTTGTTGTGCATGACGAGTTTGTTATCGACGAAATAGAAGCTGTCA
GAACGAGTCTCGTTTGGATTGTTGATCATGTCGTCCACTGAAAAAGAGATTAGTCTTTTGAATTGTACTT
TTTAGAATAATGACTCACTGAGTTGTTGAGAGAGTTGAGGGAACTCATAGATATGTTCACAGTTGTTTCG
TGAATTCGGAATACAGAATCCGAATTCAAAGTCAAAACACTTCAGAAGGCGATCTTTGAAGAAGTGACGT
TCGATCATTCGGAAATGATGGATTGGGATGTCTCCTACTTTGAATTCCACAGTTGCTCCGACCGTTTTGA
GTTTCAAAAAGTTTGGAGCAAATCTATAACGCACGTATCTTGCCGACTCCTGTGGCGACTCATCATTCTC
CTGATCGTTCTCCGGTTTGGCGATCTCGAAAAGCACTTGCTCAGTGTCCAGATCACGGATTTGGAACTTG
GTGAACTCGATGTTATAGATGTTCGCAGATGGGGAGCATAAGAATCCTAAATTTATGTTTTAAACTGAAA
TCCAAAGGGAGCAAGATACCTTGAGTGATTCCCGGAAGTGCTAAAACGTCGTTCGGAGTGATTTGAGCTT
TCTTCGCAAGCTCCGATTCCGTTGTGATTCCTTGTTCGGTGCTTGGTGGTGGCCGTGGCATCTGGAAATA
TGGAAAAGTTCAACAAAAAGAAAAGAGAAAAGAATGAAATCGGATATCAAGAGTTAGTTGAGCGGTTTCT
CTAGTTTTCTGAGTCTCACCTGCGACGGGAAGGTCGCCGAGCCGGGTGGAATCGATCGTTGTTGCTCGGC
TTTCATATCGGTTTGGTTGGAAGCGGCTGAAAACGGAAAGAAGTGGAAGAAGGAAAAGAGTGTGGTGTGA
CAGGAAAATGGTAATTAGAGGGTGCCAAATAACCAGCTATATTTTGTTTTTTTTTGAAAACATTTTTAAA
AAGAAAAATACGATAATGATATCAGATGGATTTCCGGAAAACTGGTATGAAAAATTTCAACCTTTTTGAG
TACATGTAATCAAAATACACTTTGTAAATTATCATTTTTATTGAAACTCCACCATTTTTCTATTTATAAC
GCTAATAATTTGAAAAAGAAACCTATTGCGAACCGCGGGGTGAATCCCAAAAACGAATGCGTTTTGGTGG
AGTGATTGATTCGAATCGAAGAAGAAAAAGAAGAAGACGTGGAATAGAGAGCTCACTCTTAACCGAGCAG
CACACACCGACAGAAAAAAAAATGAAATGAATGAGGGTCTTCTTCTTCTTCTTCTTCGAATGATTGACAG
AAATGGGAAAAAGAGGAAGATTGAGAAGGGAAAAAGGAAGGAGAAAAGAAGCAGAAGAAGACGTCAGAGA
GGAGAGGAACGAGCGGAAAAGCAGCGGGCGCAAGTCATAGAAGTAGCAGAGCTGGGGAGAAGAAGACACT
ATCCAAGAAAGGAATGACGAGAGAGTATGCAAAGGGGTATAGGGTGCAGACAGAATAGGAACAGAATAAC
AGATGATGAGCCAAGAAGAGTTGAAAAGGGCGATGAATTTGTCATGTAACTTAATTTGGGTCAATTTGAG
CATGATGAATTGAAATCATCCCTTGTTGGGAGTTAATAACCGGTTTGTTATCAGAAACCCTGTAATAGAA
GGGCGCCCTAACTTTGAGCCAATTCATCCCGGTTTCTGTCAAATATATCAAAAAGTGGTCAACTGACAAA
TTGTTTTTGATATTATAATAAACATTTTATCCGTTAACAATTTTCGAATACTTTTTACAAGGACTTGGAT
AAATTGGCTCAAAGACGAAGTGAGTTTGCTACCATCATGGAATCAGGAGGACATTTCGACAATGTCATAT
AATGTTTGAAAAATGATTTTAACAAGGGTCTCATTCGAGATAAGCAATGCTCTGAGCAAGTGGCTCGTCG
TCTTCAAGAATCTCTTGTTGATATTCATTTGGATCCTGTTTTGCACGAAGCATGTGCCATGGATATTCAG
AGTTTTTGCAAAAAAGTTCCGCCAGGTCAAACAATCTTTTTAATTTTTATATGATACTTCGGGTGTATTT
TTCTTCTTTTTCCTGTTCATTTTCGCTTTTTTCTCACTTTTTTGTAACAAAATCTCTCACTTTTCTGTAA
GTCTTAACAAAAGTTCAATTGGCTCGATCAAGTAAAATTTCGGCCGTATGAACGTTTTCAAAGGTTTTCA
TTTTTTTTTAAGTTCATTCACAATATCATGAATCTCTCGTCCTTTGGTTTCCGGTAAGTAGCGAAATAAT
ATAAGCATACTTATAAATGAAGGAATTGAATATAGAATAAGGAAAGCATAACTACCAATAACGGAATATA
GAGGTAATACTGTAAATGTACTGATAACCACCATTACAGTATTCATTGAATATGCCACAGATTGAGCAAT
ACTACGATGTTTTTGAGGTACCAGTTCAGAGGATATAAACCACGAAATTGGACCAACTCCAGTTCTGAAA
TTTCATTATTCGATTAAATCAAAATATATTTGAAAAACCTCACCCATAAGTATAACCGTAGATGATCAAT
GCAACTAGGCATCCGTATTTCATCGGGTCAATCAGAATACGTATTTTTGCGAAGAATACGAATGCAATTA
GAGCTAAATTATTGAGAAATGTGAAGAGAAGGAGAAGCTTGCGTCGACCAACTCTGTAAACTTATTCATA
CAATTTTGTCTTCAAATTTTGAACGTTTAAAACTATCTTATTCAATGAGTTAGCGGGTTTTTATAGTGAG
TTAGTTCACGATTATCTAATAAAACTATGTCCAAACATCCTAACTGCGACCGTATTCTCACTAACTCGTC
TTAAAAACGTTGAGATTATTTTAAACCCTTCTTCAGTACAACTACAGTACTGATGCACAAATACAATAAT
AATAATACATTCAGACATACTCTGAACAATGTAACTTGTTTTTGTTATACTGTGGTAACATTTATTGAAA
TGAAATATAACCTTACTTTTCAATCACAATTCCACCAGTAATTGTTCCAGAAACATAAGCTAAACCCATT
GCAGTTGTACTCCATTCAGCAATTTCTGACTCAACATTTGCATTTTCTAGAAAGAAAGTAGAGGATAAAA
GAAGAGCCCATAATCCGACAGGGCCC
