>Addgene plasmid #171845 | pJK2067 | depositor partial sequence | sequence record 337182 | pJK2067  sequence 4697 bps
ATTCTTTTTTGTAGTTATACAGAAGACCGTTACGAAACAGACTGATATCGAAACAAACACTGATCTTACT
TGCACTTATAATACGACTCACTGCAAGAAAATACATTTTCGACTGATTTTACGGTTTTCACAACGGCAAA
ATATCAGTTTTTAAAAAATTAAACCATAAAACAAATAATATAACCCAATTTTTACATCAAACCACAAGAA
AAAAATACATTTGGGCCCACGGATAAAGAAATTAAAAAAATACATTTTTTAAAGGCGCACCGAATTAAAA
TTCATTTGGGTCTTACCGCGTATACCGTACTCCGTTTGTTTGATCATTTTTGTCAGCGCTGGCGGTTGTT
TTTTCATTTCATTTCTGCTTCAAAGACGTTTTCTCGAATAATTTTTCGTTTATTCTCTTTTTTAAAATTA
ATTTCTAGCCGTAAATGTTATAAATTCACCCATTTAACGCAAATTTCATGGTAATCTCATGGAAAAATGC
AGTTTCTTTGTTAAAGAAAGCTTAAATAGCAAAAATTCCCCGACTTTCCCCAAAATCCTGCTCGATTTTC
CGTTTTCTCATTGTATTCTCTCTTAATTAATTTTATCGATAATCAATTGAATGTTTCAGACAGAGAATGA
GTAAAGGAGAAGAACTTTTCACTGGAGTTGTCCCAATTCTTGTTGAATTAGATGGTGATGTTAATGGGCA
CAAATTTTCTGTCAGTGGAGAGGGTGAAGGTGATGCAACATACGGAAAACTTACCCTTAAATTTATTTGC
ACTACTGGAAAACTACCTGTTCCATGGGTAAGTTTAAACATATATATACTAACTAACCCTGATTATTTAA
ATTTTCAGCCAACACTTGTCACTACTTTCTGTTATGGTGTTCAATGCTTCTCGAGATACCCAGATCATAT
GAAACGGCATGACTTTTTCAAGAGTGCCATGCCCGAAGGTTATGTACAGGAAAGAACTATATTTTTCAAA
GATGACGGGAACTACAAGACACGTAAGTTTAAACAGTTCGGTACTAACTAACCATACATATTTAAATTTT
CAGGTGCTGAAGTCAAGTTTGAAGGTGATACCCTTGTTAATAGAATCGAGTTAAAAGGTATTGATTTTAA
AGAAGATGGAAACATTCTTGGACACAAATTGGAATACAACTATAACTCACACAATGTATACATCATGGCA
GACAAACAAAAGAATGGAATCAAAGTTGTAAGTTTAAACATGATTTTACTAACTAACTAATCTGATTTAA
ATTTTCAGAACTTCAAAATTAGACACAACATTGAAGATGGAAGCGTTCAACTAGCAGACCATTATCAACA
AAATACTCCAATTGGCGATGGCCCTGTCCTTTTACCAGACAACCATTACCTGTCCACACAATCTGCCCTT
TCGAAAGATCCCAACGAAAAGAGAGACCACATGGTCCTTCTTGAGTTTGTAACAGCTGCTGGGATTACAC
ATGGCATGGATGAACTATACAAAAACCCAGCTTTCTTGTACAAATCCGGATTCGCCAACGAGCTTGGACC
ACGCCTTATGGGAAAGCAGTCCGGAATGCCACCAAAGCCATCTGCCAAGGGAGCCAAGAAGGCCGCCAAG
ACCGTCGTTGCCAAGCCAAAGGACGGAAAGAAGAGACGTCATGCCCGCAAGGAATCGTACTCCGTCTACA
TCTACCGTGTTCTCAAGCAAGTTCACCCAGACACCGGAGTCTCCTCCAAGGCCATGTCTATCATGAACTC
CTTCGTCAACGATGTATTCGAACGCATCGCTTCGGAAGCTTCCCGTCTTGCTCATTACAACAAACGCTCA
ACGATCTCATCCCGCGAAATTCAAACCGCTGTCCGTTTGATTCTCCCAGGAGAACTTGCCAAGCACGCCG
TGTCTGAGGGAACCAAGGCCGTCACCAAGTACACTTCCAGCAAGTCTAGACTTAGCCATGGCTTCCCGCC
GGCGGTGGCGGCGCAGGATGATGGCACGCTGCCCATGTCTTGTGCCCAGGAGAGCGGGATGGACCGTCAC
CCTGCAGCCTGTGCTTCTGCTAGGATCAATGTGTCTAGAGGAGAAGAATAAATGCAAGATCCAACTACTA
AACTGATTCCTGGGCCCTGAAGAAGGGCCCCTCGACTAAGTCCAACTACTAAACTGGGCCCTGAAGAAGG
GCCCATATAGGGCCCTGAAGAAGGGCCCTATCGAGGATATTATCTCGACTTTCAAGCATTCCCTTCTTCT
CTATCACTCTTCTTTCTTTTTGTCAAAAAATTCTCTCGCTAATTTATTTGCTTTTTTAATGTTATTATTT
TATGACTTTTTATAGTCACTGAAAAGTTTGGATGTGACTGATCAGAATGCTATCAATAAAGGTTGTATAT
TTATTCATCTTATTGAATCTGCCATTTCCTCGTTTTTGCGAGTTTATATACCTTCCAATTTTCTTTCTAT
TGTATTTTCAACTTCTAATTTTAATTCAGGGAAACTGCTTCAACGCATCATGGTCTCAAAGGGTGAAGAA
GATAACATGGCAATTATTAAAGAGTTTATGCGTTTCAAGGTGCATATGGAGGGATCTGTCAATGGGCATG
AGTTTGAAATTGAAGGTGAAGGAGAAGGCCGACCATATGAGGGAACACAAACCGCAAAACTAAAGGTAAG
TTTAAACATATATATACTAACTAACCCTGATTATTTAAATTTTCAGGTAACTAAAGGCGGACCATTACCA
TTCGCCTGGGACATCCTCTCTCCACAGTTCATGTATGGAAGTAAAGCTTATGTTAAACATCCGGCAGATA
TACCAGATTATTTGAAACTTTCATTCCCGGAGGGTTTTAAGTGGGAACGCGTAATGAATTTTGAAGACGG
AGGAGTTGTTACAGTGACGCAAGACTCAAGGTAAGTTTAAACAGTTCGGTACTAACTAACCATACATATT
TAAATTTTCAGCCTCCAAGATGGAGAATTTATTTATAAAGTCAAACTTCGAGGAACGAATTTCCCCTCGG
ATGGACCTGTTATGCAGAAGAAGACTATGGGATGGGAAGCTTCAAGTGAAAGAATGTACCCTGAAGACGG
TGCTCTTAAGGGAGAGATTAAACAACGTCTTAAATTGAAAGATGGAGGACATTACGATGCTGAGGTAAGT
TTAAACATGATTTTACTAACTAACTAATCTGATTTAAATTTTCAGGTGAAGACAACTTACAAAGCCAAAA
AACCAGTTCAGCTGCCAGGAGCGTACAATGTTAATATTAAACTGGATATCACCTCCCACAACGAGGATTA
CACTATCGTTGAGCAATATGAAAGAGCTGAAGGGCGGCACTCGACAGGTGGCATGGATGAATTGTATAAG
GGAAAGCCAATCCCAAACCCACTCCTCGGACTCGACTCCACCGGATCCATGCCACCAAAGCCATCTGCCA
AGGGAGCCAAGAAGGCCGCCAAGACCGTCGTTGCCAAGCCAAAGGACGGAAAGAAGAGACGTCATGCCCG
CAAGGAATCGTACTCCGTCTACATCTACCGTGTTCTCAAGCAAGTTCACCCAGACACCGGAGTCTCCTCC
AAGGCCATGTCTATCATGAACTCCTTCGTCAACGATGTATTCGAACGCATCGCTTCGGAAGCTTCCCGTC
TTGCTCATTACAACAAACGCTCAACGATCTCATCCCGCGAAATTCAAACCGCTGTCCGTTTGATTCTCCC
AGGAGAACTTGCCAAGCACGCCGTGTCTGAGGGAACCAAGGCCGTCACCAAGTACACTTCCAGCAAGTCT
AGACTTAGCCATGGCTTCCCGCCGGCGGTGGCGGCGCAGGATGATGGCACGCTGCCCATGTCTTGTGCCC
AGGAGAGCGGGATGGACCGTCACCCTGCAGCCTGTGCTTCTGCTAGGATCAATGTGTCTAGAGGAGAAGA
ATAAATGCAAGATCCAACTACTAAACTGATTCCTAACGGGTAAAGTAGGGCAACTCGACTAAGTCCAACT
ACTAAACTAACGGGTAAAGTAGGGCAAATATAAACGGGTAAAGTAGGGCAATATCGAGGATATTATCTCG
ACTTTCAAGCATTCCCTTCTTCTCTATCACTCTTCTTTCTTTTTGTCAAAAAATTCTCTCGCTAATTTAT
TTGCTTTTTTAATGTTATTATTTTATGACTTTTTATAGTCACTGAAAAGTTTGGATGTGACTGATCAGAA
TGCTATCCTTTTTTCCAGTGTTCTCATTATGTTTCAATCATTAAAATATCTTGCAAAAGCTCGATAGAAG
GTAGACACTGGTTCACAATTTTCATATTCAGAACATGGGCAGATCTTCGAATGCATCGCGCGCACCGTAC
GTCTCGAGGAATTCCTGCAGGATATCTGGATCCACGAAGCTTCCCATGGTGACGTCACCGGTTCTAGATA
CCTAGGTGAGCTCTGGTACCCTCTAGTCAAGGCCTTAAGTGAGTCGTATTACGTAGCCCGGGCCTAGTTC
TAGACATTCTCTAATGAAAAAATCTTTCAGTTGAAATTGAAAATGAGTTAAAGTTGGAGTTTTTATTGAA
AACAGATTTCCGTGTGATTAGTGTTTTTAGCGAGTGTGACAGGACAGCGAAAAAATATAGAAACAAGGGG
GGAACTGAAAAGCTTAGGAATGCATTGAACATGAGAAGGGGAAGGGGAAGGAACAAACTAGACAGGAATT
ATTGGAA
